>Addgene plasmid #41226 | TAL3052 | depositor partial sequence | sequence record 54865 | TAL3052 sequence 2430 bps
TCTAGAGCTAGCACCATGGACTACAAAGACCATGACGGTGATTATAAAGATCATGACATCGATTACAAGG
ATGACGATGACAAGATGGCCCCCAAGAAGAAGAGGAAGGTGGGCATTCACCGCGGGGTACCTATGGTGGA
CTTGAGGACACTCGGTTATTCGCAACAGCAACAGGAGAAAATCAAGCCTAAGGTCAGGAGCACCGTCGCG
CAACACCACGAGGCGCTTGTGGGGCATGGCTTCACTCATGCGCATATTGTCGCGCTTTCACAGCACCCTG
CGGCGCTTGGGACGGTGGCTGTCAAATACCAAGATATGATTGCGGCCCTGCCCGAAGCCACGCACGAGGC
AATTGTAGGGGTCGGTAAACAGTGGTCGGGAGCGCGAGCACTTGAGGCGCTGCTGACTGTGGCGGGTGAG
CTTAGGGGGCCTCCGCTCCAGCTCGACACCGGGCAGCTGCTGAAGATCGCGAAGAGAGGGGGAGTAACAG
CGGTAGAGGCAGTGCACGCCTGGCGCAATGCGCTCACCGGGGCCCCCTTGAACCTGACCCCAGACCAGGT
AGTCGCAATCGCGTCAAACGGAGGGGGAAAGCAAGCCCTGGAAACCGTGCAAAGGTTGTTGCCGGTCCTT
TGTCAAGACCACGGCCTTACACCGGAGCAAGTCGTGGCCATTGCAAGCAATGGGGGTGGCAAACAGGCTC
TTGAGACGGTTCAGAGACTTCTCCCAGTTCTCTGTCAAGCCCACGGGCTGACTCCCGATCAAGTTGTAGC
GATTGCGTCCAACGGTGGAGGGAAACAAGCATTGGAGACTGTCCAACGGCTCCTTCCCGTGTTGTGTCAA
GCCCACGGTTTGACGCCTGCACAAGTGGTCGCCATCGCCTCCAATATTGGCGGTAAGCAGGCGCTGGAAA
CAGTACAGCGCCTGCTGCCTGTACTGTGCCAGGATCATGGACTGACCCCAGACCAGGTAGTCGCAATCGC
GTCAAACGGAGGGGGAAAGCAAGCCCTGGAAACCGTGCAAAGGTTGTTGCCGGTCCTTTGTCAAGACCAC
GGCCTTACACCGGAGCAAGTCGTGGCCATTGCAAGCAATGGGGGTGGCAAACAGGCTCTTGAGACGGTTC
AGAGACTTCTCCCAGTTCTCTGTCAAGCCCACGGGCTGACTCCCGATCAAGTTGTAGCGATTGCGAATAA
CAATGGAGGGAAACAAGCATTGGAGACTGTCCAACGGCTCCTTCCCGTGTTGTGTCAAGCCCACGGTTTG
ACGCCTGCACAAGTGGTCGCCATCGCCTCGAATGGCGGCGGTAAGCAGGCGCTGGAAACAGTACAGCGCC
TGCTGCCTGTACTGTGCCAGGATCATGGACTGACCCCAGACCAGGTAGTCGCAATCGCGAACAATAATGG
GGGAAAGCAAGCCCTGGAAACCGTGCAAAGGTTGTTGCCGGTCCTTTGTCAAGACCACGGCCTTACACCG
GAGCAAGTCGTGGCCATTGCAAGCAATGGGGGTGGCAAACAGGCTCTTGAGACGGTTCAGAGACTTCTCC
CAGTTCTCTGTCAAGCCCACGGGCTGACTCCCGATCAAGTTGTAGCGATTGCGTCCAACGGTGGAGGGAA
ACAAGCATTGGAGACTGTCCAACGGCTCCTTCCCGTGTTGTGTCAAGCCCACGGTTTGACGCCTGCACAA
GTGGTCGCCATCGCCTCCAATATTGGCGGTAAGCAGGCGCTGGAAACAGTACAGCGCCTGCTGCCTGTAC
TGTGCCAGGATCATGGACTGACCCCAGACCAGGTAGTCGCAATCGCGTCACATGACGGGGGAAAGCAAGC
CCTGGAAACCGTGCAAAGGTTGTTGCCGGTCCTTTGTCAAGACCACGGCCTTACACCGGAGCAAGTCGTG
GCCATTGCAAGCAACATCGGTGGCAAACAGGCTCTTGAGACGGTTCAGAGACTTCTCCCAGTTCTCTGTC
AAGCCCACGGGCTGACTCCCGATCAAGTTGTAGCGATTGCGAATAACAATGGAGGGAAACAAGCATTGGA
GACTGTCCAACGGCTCCTTCCCGTGTTGTGTCAAGCCCACGGTTTGACGCCTGCACAAGTGGTCGCCATC
GCCTCCAATATTGGCGGTAAGCAGGCGCTGGAAACAGTACAGCGCCTGCTGCCTGTACTGTGCCAGGATC
ATGGACTGACACCCGAACAGGTGGTCGCCATTGCTTCCCACGACGGAGGACGGCCAGCCTTGGAGTCCAT
CGTAGCCCAATTGTCCAGGCCCGATCCCGCGTTGGCTGCGTTAACGAATGACCATCTGGTGGCGTTGGCA
TGTCTTGGTGGACGACCCGCGCTCGATGCAGTCAAAAAGGGTCTGCCTCATGCTCCCGCATTGATCAAAA
GAACCAACCGGCGGATTCCCGAGAGAACTTCCCATCGAGTCGCGGGATCC
