>Addgene plasmid #41226 | TAL3052 | addgene partial sequence | sequence record 56000 | JDS-TALEN-F 5'-TAGGGGTCGGTAAACAGTGG-3'
CGCTGCTGACTGTGGCGGGTGAGCTTAGGGGGCCTCCGCTCCAGCTCGACACCGGGCAGCTGCTGAAGAT
CGCGAAGAGAGGGGGAGTAACAGCGGTAGAGGCAGTGCACGCCTGGCGCAATGCGCTCACCGGGGCCCCC
TTGAACCTGACCCCAGACCAGGTAGTCGCAATCGCGTCAAACGGAGGGGGAAAGCAAGCCCTGGAAACCG
TGCAAAGGTTGTTGCCGGTCCTTTGTCAAGACCACGGCCTTACACCGGAGCAAGTCGTGGCCATTGCAAG
CAATGGGGGTGGCAAACAGGCTCTTGAGACGGTTCAGAGACTTCTCCCAGTTCTCTGTCAAGCCCACGGG
CTGACTCCCGATCAAGTTGTAGCGATTGCGTCCAACGGTGGAGGGAAACAAGCATTGGAGACTGTCCAAC
GGCTCCTTCCCGTGTTGTGTCAAGCCCACGGTTTGACGCCTGCACAAGTGGTCGCCATCGCCTCCAATAT
TGGCGGTAAGCAGGCGCTGGAAACAGTACAGCGCCTGCTGCCTGTACTGTGCCAGGATCATGGACTGACC
CCAGACCAGGTAGTCGCAATCGCGTCAAACGGAGGGGGAAAGCAAGCCCTGGAAACCGTGCAAAGGTTGT
TGCCGGTCCTTTGTCAAGACCACGGCCTTACACCGGAGCAAGTCGTGGCCATTGCAAGCAATGGGGGTGG
CAAACAGGCTCTTGAGACGGTTCAGAGACTTCTCCCAGTTCTCTGTCAAGCCCACGGGCTGACTCCCGAT
CAAGTTGTAGCGATTGCGAATAACAATGGAGGGAAACAAGCATTGGAGACTGTCCAACGGCTCCTTCCCG
TGTTGTGTCAAGCCCACGGTTTGACGCCTGCACAAGTGGTCGCCATCGCCTC
