[The description below was written by a language model from this plasmid's Addgene catalogue record.]
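Description:
TAL3052 is a TALEN expression plasmid encoding the left-hand monomer of a nuclease pair directed against the zebrafish clcn1b gene. It is built on the JDS71 backbone, a roughly 6.4 kb vector catalogued as a mammalian expression and T7 type. It is maintained in E. coli as a high-copy plasmid under ampicillin selection. No feature table accompanies the record, so the origin of replication and other backbone elements are not itemised. The use of CMV-forward and BGH-reverse sequencing primers suggests a standard CMV promoter and BGH polyadenylation expression cassette.

The insert is about 1.6 kb and consists of an engineered TAL effector repeat array designed to recognise a specific 18-nucleotide site at the clcn1b locus. It was cloned by restriction enzyme methods that destroyed the junction sites. The backbone supplies the flanking coding sequences, so the array is expressed in frame with an N-terminal 3X FLAG epitope tag and a C-terminal wild-type FokI cleavage domain. FokI cuts only as a dimer. This left monomer is therefore meant to be used with a matching right-hand TALEN that binds the opposite strand nearby, so that the two nuclease domains meet over the spacer and make a double-strand break. Error-prone repair of that break can produce insertions or deletions that disrupt the gene.

The CMV promoter allows direct expression in transfected cells. The T7 designation indicates that the coding sequence can also be transcribed in vitro, which generally suits mRNA delivery into zebrafish embryos. This fits the associated work on targeted gene disruption in somatic zebrafish cells. The FLAG tag allows detection of the expressed nuclease.
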