Addgene plasmid #41226: TAL3052
Depositing lab: Keith Joung. Depositing organization: Massachusetts General Hospital. Publication: Targeted gene disruption in somatic zebrafish cells using engineered TALENs. Sander JD, Cade L, Khayter C, Reyon D, Peterson RT, Joung JK, Yeh JR. Nat Biotechnol. 2011 Aug 5;29(8):697-8. doi: 10.1038/nbt.1934. PubMed 21822241.
Backbone
  Vector backbone: JDS71
  Backbone manufacturer: Addgene plasmid #32287
  Backbone size w/o insert (bp): 6447
  Vector type: Mammalian Expression ; T7
Growth in bacteria
  Bacterial resistance: Ampicillin, 100 μg/mL
  Growth temperature: 37°C
  Growth strain: XL1 Blue
  Copy number: High Copy
Gene/Insert
  Gene/Insert name: ZebrafishCommunity-clcn1b-Left (alt name: clcn1b)
  Species: D. rerio (zebrafish)
  Insert size (bp): 1640
  Entrez Gene: LOC567478
  Promoter: CMV
  Tag / fusion protein: 3X Flag (N terminal on backbone); WT FOKI (C terminal on backbone)
  Cloning method: Restriction Enzyme; 5′ cloning site N/A (destroyed during cloning); 3′ cloning site N/A (destroyed during cloning)
  Sequencing primers: 5′ CMV-F; 3′ BGH-rev
Terms and licenses: Academic/Nonprofit Terms; Industry Terms: Not Available to Industry
Depositor comments: Target binding site: TTTTATTGTGTTACAGAC It is strongly recommended that users perform a diagnostic digest to verify this plasmid prior to use. For example, a double digest of the plasmid with BamHI and KpnI should result in two bands at 2.3kb and 5.8kb.
How to cite: TAL3052 was a gift from Keith Joung (Addgene plasmid # 41226 ; http://n2t.net/addgene:41226 ; RRID:Addgene_41226)
